Addgene plasmid #15201: pGFP Glra2 KA (CC#303)
Depositing lab: Connie Cepko. Depositing organization: Harvard Medical School. Publication: A role for ligand-gated ion channels in rod photoreceptor development. Young TL, Cepko CL. Neuron. 2004 Mar 25. 41(6):867-79. 10.1016/S0896-6273(04)00141-2 PubMed 15046720.
Backbone
  Vector backbone: pBABE-MN-IRES-E-GFP
  Backbone manufacturer: Gary Nolan, Stanford
  Vector type: Mammalian Expression, Retroviral
Growth in bacteria
  Bacterial resistance: Ampicillin, 100 μg/mL
  Growth temperature: 37°C
  Growth strain: DH5alpha
  Copy number: High Copy
Gene/Insert
  Gene/Insert name: Glra2 (alt names: Glycine receptor alpha 2; GlyR alpha2)
  Species: H. sapiens (human)
  Mutation: K310A
  Entrez Gene: GLRA2 (a.k.a. GLR)
  Cloning method: Restriction Enzyme
  Sequencing primers: 5′ na
Terms and licenses: Academic/Nonprofit Terms; Industry Terms: Not Available to Industry
How to cite: pGFP Glra2 KA (CC#303) was a gift from Connie Cepko (Addgene plasmid # 15201 ; http://n2t.net/addgene:15201 ; RRID:Addgene_15201)
