[The description below was written by a language model from this plasmid's Addgene catalogue record.]
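Description:
pGFP Glra2 KA is a retroviral mammalian expression plasmid built on the pBABE-MN-IRES-E-GFP backbone. It is maintained in bacteria as a high-copy plasmid under ampicillin selection. The record gives no feature table, so the replication origin, the promoter and the exact viral elements are not individually listed. In pBABE-type vectors generally, the payload sits between retroviral long terminal repeats alongside a packaging signal. This allows the transcript to be packaged into replication-incompetent virus in a packaging cell line and then stably integrated into dividing target cells, with expression normally driven from the 5′ LTR.

The insert is Glra2, which encodes the glycine receptor alpha 2 subunit, a ligand-gated chloride channel subunit. The species is recorded as human, and the insert carries a K310A point mutation, which is the "KA" in the name. The record does not state the functional consequence of this substitution, nor does it mention any epitope tag. As the backbone name indicates, the receptor coding sequence is followed by an internal ribosome entry site and enhanced GFP. Both proteins are therefore translated from a single bicistronic transcript, and green fluorescence marks infected cells and their progeny without fusing GFP to the receptor.

The associated publication concerns the role of ligand-gated ion channels in rod photoreceptor development. This suggests the construct was used to introduce the mutant receptor subunit into retinal cells and follow the fate of GFP-labelled cells, probably for comparison with a wild-type version. The record does not spell out the specific experimental design.
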