>Addgene plasmid #15201 | pGFP Glra2 KA (CC#303) | addgene partial sequence | sequence record 156617 | pBABE5 5'-CTTTATCCAGCCCTCAC-3'
TATGGCCATATGAGATCTTATATGGGGCACCCCCGCCCCTTGTAAACTTCCCTGACCCTGACATGACAAG
AGTTACTAACAGCCCCTCTCTCCAAGCTCACTTACAGGCTCTCTACTTAGTCCAGCACGAAGTCTGGAGA
CCTCTGGCGGCAGCCTACCAAGAACAACTGGACCGACCGGTGGTACCTCACCCTTACCGAGTCGGCGACA
CAGTGTGGGTCCGCCGACACCAGACTAAGAACCTAGAACCTCGCTGGAAAGGACCTTACACAGTCCTGCT
GACCACCCCCACCGCCCTCAAAGTAGACGGCATCGCAGCTTGGATACACGCCGCCCACGTGAAGGCTGCC
GACCCCGGGGGTGGACCATCCTCTAGACTGCCGGATCCATTTAAATTCGAATTCGAATGAACCGGCAGCT
AGTGAACATTTTGACAGCCTTGTTTGCATTTTTCTTAGAGACAAACCACTTCAGGACGGCTTTCTGCAAA
GACCATGACTCCAGGTCTGGAAAACAACCTTCACAGACCCTATCTCCTTCAGATTTCTTGGACAAGTTAA
TGGGAAGGACATCAGGATATGATGCAAGAATCAGGCCAAATTTTAAAGGTCCTCCAGTAAACGTTACTTG
CAATATTTTTATCAACAGTTTTGGATCAGTCACAGAAACGACCATGGACTACCGAGTGAATATTTTTCTG
AGACAACAGTGGAATGATTCACGGCTGGCGTACAGTGAGTACCCAGATGACTCCCTGGACTTGGACCCAT
CCATGCTAGACTCCATTTGGAAACCAGATTTGTTCTTTGCCAATGAGAAGGGTGCCAACTTCCACGATGT
CACCACTGACAACAAAT
