>Addgene plasmid #15201 | pGFP Glra2 KA (CC#303) | addgene partial sequence | sequence record 156619 | IRES-F 5'-TGGCTCTCCTCAAGCGTATT-3'
GCCCAGAAGGTACCCCATTGTATGGGATCTGATCTGGGGCCTCGGTGCACATGCTTTACATGTGTTTAGT
CGAGGTTAAAAAAACGTCTAGGCCCCCCGAACCACGGGGACGTGGTTTTCCTTTGAAAAACACGATGATA
ATATGGCCACAACCATGGTGAGCAAGGGCGAGGAGCTGTTCACCGGGGTGGTGCCCATCCTGGTCGAGCT
GGACGGCGACGTAAACGGCCACAAGTTCAGCGTGTCCGGCGAGGGCGAGGGCGATGCCACCTACGGCAAG
CTGACCCTGAAGTTCATCTGCACCACCGGCAAGCTGCCCGTGCCCTGGCCCACCCTCGTGACCACCCTGA
CCTACGGCGTGCAGTGCTTCAGCCGCTACCCCGACCACATGAAGCAGCACGACTTCTTCAAGTCCGCCAT
GCCCGAAGGCTACGTCCAGGAGCGCACCATCTTCTTCAAGGACGACGGCAACTACAAGACCCGCGCCGAG
GTGAAGTTCGAGGGCGACACCCTGGTGAACCGCATCGAGCTGAAGGGCATCGACTTCAAGGAGGACGGCA
ACATCCTGGGGCACAAGCTGGAGTACAACTACAACAGCCACAACGTCTATATCATGGCCGACAAGCAGAA
GAACGGCATCAAGGTGAACTTCAAGATCCGCCACAACATCGAGGACGGCAGCGTGCAGCTCGCCGACCAC
TACCAGCAGAACACCCCCATCGGCGACGGCCCCGTGCTGCTGCCCGACAACCACTACCTGAGCACCCAGT
CCGCCCTGAGCAAAGACCCCAACGAGAAGCGCGATCACATGGTCCTGCTGGAGTTCGTGACCGCCGCCGG
GATCACTCTCGGCATGGACGAGCTGTACAAGTAAAGCGCCAGCACAGTGGTCGACGATAAAA
