>Addgene plasmid #15201 | pGFP Glra2 KA (CC#303) | addgene partial sequence | sequence record 156620 | pCDH-rev 5'-GCATTCCTTTGGCGAGAG-3'
AAGACAGGGCCGGTTTCCGGGCCCTCACATTGCCAAAAGACGGCAATATGGTGGAAAATAACATATAGAC
AAACGCACACCGGCCTTATTCCAAGCGGCTTCGGCCAGTAACGTTAGGGGGGGGGGAGGGAGAGGGGGGG
G
