>Addgene plasmid #15201 | pGFP Glra2 KA (CC#303) | addgene partial sequence | sequence record 157915 | pMRXIP-fwd 5'-ggtggaccatcctctagact-3'
ATTCGAATTCGAATGAACCGGCAGCTAGTGAACATTTTGACAGCCTTGTTTGCATTTTTCTTAGAGACAA
ACCACTTCAGGACGGCTTTCTGCAAAGACCATGACTCCAGGTCTGGAAAACAACCTTCACAGACCCTATC
TCCTTCAGATTTCTTGGACAAGTTAATGGGAAGGACATCAGGATATGATGCAAGAATCAGGCCAAATTTT
AAAGGTCCTCCAGTAAACGTTACTTGCAATATTTTTATCAACAGTTTTGGATCAGTCACAGAAACGACCA
TGGACTACCGAGTGAATATTTTTCTGAGACAACAGTGGAATGATTCACGGCTGGCGTACAGTGAGTACCC
AGATGACTCCCTGGACTTGGACCCATCCATGCTAGACTCCATTTGGAAACCAGATTTGTTCTTTGCCAAT
GAGAAGGGTGCCAACTTCCACGATGTCACCACTGACAACAAATTGCTACGGATTTCGAAAAATGGCAAAG
TGCTCTACAGTATCAGACTCACCTTGACCTTATCCTGTCCCATGGACTTGAAGAACTTTCCGATGGATGT
CCAGACCTGTACAATGCAGCTGGAGAGTTTTGGGTACACGATGAATGACCTGATATTTGAGTGGTTAAGT
GATGGTCCAGTGCAAGTTGCTGAAGGATTGACCCTGCCCCAGTTTATTTTGAAAGAAGAGAAGGAACTTG
GCTACTGTACAAAGCACTACAACACTGGAAAGTTTACCTGCATTGAGGTCAAGTTTCACCTGGAACGCCA
AATGGGATATTATTTGATCCAGATGTACATCCCAAGCCTGCTTATAGTAATTTTGTCCTGGGTTTCCTTT
TGGATAAATATGGATGCAGCCCCTGCCAGGGTCGCACTGGGCATCACCACAGTCTTAACGATGACCACCC
AGAGTTCAGGCTCCAGGGCATCTCTGCCAGAGGCCTCCTATGTAAAAGCGATTGACATCTGGATGGCGGT
GTGCCTTCTGTTTGTGTTTGCTGCCTTACTGGAATACGCAGCGGTGAACTTCGTCTCCAGGCAACACAAG
GAGTTCCTGCGCCTCCGAA
